LOCUS       Exported 11113 bp ds-DNA circular SYN 19-JAN-2022
DEFINITION  2nd gen lentivector expressing shRNA from H1 promoter and GFP. For
            direct cloning of shRNA or sub-cloning of an H1-shRNA cassette from
            pSUPER. Dox-controllable if used with tTRKRAB expressing plasmid.
ACCESSION   .
VERSION     .
KEYWORDS    pLVTHM
SOURCE      synthetic DNA construct
  ORGANISM  synthetic DNA construct
REFERENCE   1 (bases 1 to 11113)
  AUTHORS   Wiznerowicz M, Trono D
  TITLE     Conditional suppression of cellular genes: lentivirus
            vector-mediated drug-inducible RNA interference.
  JOURNAL   J Virol. 2003 Aug . 77(16):8957-61.
  PUBMED    12885912
REFERENCE   2 (bases 1 to 11113)
  AUTHORS   .
  TITLE     Direct Submission
  JOURNAL   Exported Jan 19, 2022 from SnapGene Server 1.1.58
            http://www.snapgene.com
FEATURES             Location/Qualifiers
     source          1..11113
                     /organism="synthetic DNA construct"
                     /mol_type="other DNA"
     misc_feature    431..1019
                     /label=WPRE
                     /note="woodchuck hepatitis virus posttranscriptional
                     regulatory element"
     CDS             537..548
                     /codon_start=1
                     /product="Factor Xa recognition and cleavage site"
                     /label=Factor Xa site
                     /translation="IEGR"
     primer_bind     946..966
                     /label=WPRE-R
                     /note="WPRE, reverse primer"
     CDS             complement(1094..1810)
                     /codon_start=1
                     /product="enhanced GFP"
                     /label=EGFP
                     /translation="MVSKGEELFTGVVPILVELDGDVNGHKFSVSGEGEGDATYGKLTL
                     KFICTTGKLPVPWPTLVTTLTYGVQCFSRYPDHMKQHDFFKSAMPEGYVQERTIFFKDD
                     GNYKTRAEVKFEGDTLVNRIELKGIDFKEDGNILGHKLEYNYNSHNVYIMADKQKNGIK
                     VNFKIRHNIEDGSVQLADHYQQNTPIGDGPVLLPDNHYLSTQSALSKDPNEKRDHMVLL
                     EFVTAAGITLGMDELYK"
     CDS             complement(1094..1810)
                     /codon_start=1
                     /product="the original enhanced GFP (Yang et al., 1996)"
                     /label=EGFP
                     /note="mammalian codon-optimized"
                     /translation="MVSKGEELFTGVVPILVELDGDVNGHKFSVSGEGEGDATYGKLTL
                     KFICTTGKLPVPWPTLVTTLTYGVQCFSRYPDHMKQHDFFKSAMPEGYVQERTIFFKDD
                     GNYKTRAEVKFEGDTLVNRIELKGIDFKEDGNILGHKLEYNYNSHNVYIMADKQKNGIK
                     VNFKIRHNIEDGSVQLADHYQQNTPIGDGPVLLPDNHYLSTQSALSKDPNEKRDHMVLL
                     EFVTAAGITLGMDELYK"
     primer_bind     complement(1136..1157)
                     /label=EGFP-C
                     /note="EGFP, forward primer"
     primer_bind     1485..1504
                     /label=EXFP-R
                     /note="For distinguishing EGFP variants, reverse primer"
     primer_bind     1744..1765
                     /label=EGFP-N
                     /note="EGFP, reverse primer"
     regulatory      1807..1816
                     /regulatory_class="other"
                     /note="vertebrate consensus sequence for strong initiation
                     of translation (Kozak, 1987)"
     misc_feature    1901..2018
                     /label=cPPT/CTS
                     /note="central polypurine tract and central termination
                     sequence of HIV-1"
     promoter        complement(2066..3244)
                     /label=EF-1-alpha promoter
                     /note="strong constitutive promoter for human elongation
                     factor EF-1-alpha"
     intron          2075..3013
                     /label=EF-1-alpha intron A
                     /note="intron upstream of the start codon of human
                     EF-1-alpha"
     primer_bind     complement(2098..2118)
                     /label=EF1a-F
                     /note="Human elongation factor-1a promoter, forward primer"
     CDS             complement(3629..3673)
                     /codon_start=1
                     /product="antigenic peptide corresponding to amino acids
                     655 to 669 of the HIV envelope protein gp41 (Lutje Hulsik
                     et al., 2013)"
                     /label=gp41 peptide
                     /note="recognized by the 2H10 single-chain llama nanobody"
                     /translation="KNEQELLELDKWASL"
     misc_feature    3858..4091
                     /label=RRE
                     /note="The Rev response element (RRE) of HIV-1 allows for
                     Rev-dependent mRNA export from the nucleus to the
                     cytoplasm."
     misc_feature    4584..4709
                     /label=HIV-1 Psi
                     /note="packaging signal of human immunodeficiency virus
                     type 1"
     LTR             4756..5389
                     /label=3' LTR
                     /note="3' long terminal repeat (LTR) from HIV-1"
     polyA_signal    5557..5691
                     /label=SV40 poly(A) signal
                     /note="SV40 polyadenylation signal"
     primer_bind     complement(5581..5600)
                     /label=EBV-rev
                     /note="SV40 polyA terminator, reverse primer"
     primer_bind     5635..5654
                     /label=SV40pA-R
                     /note="SV40 polyA, reverse primer"
     CDS             complement(6116..6136)
                     /codon_start=1
                     /product="nuclear localization signal of SV40 (simian virus
                     40) large T antigen"
                     /label=SV40 NLS
                     /translation="PKKKRKV"
     intron          6266..6331
                     /label=small t intron
                     /note="SV40 (simian virus 40) small t antigen intron"
     promoter        complement(7465..7794)
                     /label=SV40 promoter
                     /note="SV40 enhancer and early promoter"
     rep_origin      7479..7614
                     /label=SV40 ori
                     /note="SV40 origin of replication"
     primer_bind     complement(7533..7552)
                     /label=SV40pro-F
                     /note="SV40 promoter/origin, forward primer"
     primer_bind     7779..7799
                     /label=pBABE 3'
                     /note="SV40 enhancer, reverse primer for pBABE vectors"
     primer_bind     complement(7869..7886)
                     /label=L4440
                     /note="L4440 vector, forward primer"
     rep_origin      complement(8040..8628)
                     /direction=LEFT
                     /label=ori
                     /note="high-copy-number ColE1/pMB1/pBR322/pUC origin of
                     replication"
     primer_bind     complement(8120..8139)
                     /label=pBR322ori-F
                     /note="pBR322 origin, forward primer"
     CDS             complement(8799..9659)
                     /codon_start=1
                     /gene="bla"
                     /product="beta-lactamase"
                     /label=AmpR
                     /note="confers resistance to ampicillin, carbenicillin, and
                     related antibiotics"
                     /translation="MSIQHFRVALIPFFAAFCLPVFAHPETLVKVKDAEDQLGARVGYI
                     ELDLNSGKILESFRPEERFPMMSTFKVLLCGAVLSRIDAGQEQLGRRIHYSQNDLVEYS
                     PVTEKHLTDGMTVRELCSAAITMSDNTAANLLLTTIGGPKELTAFLHNMGDHVTRLDRW
                     EPELNEAIPNDERDTTMPVAMATTLRKLLTGELLTLASRQQLIDWMEADKVAGPLLRSA
                     LPAGWFIADKSGAGERGSRGIIAALGPDGKPSRIVVIYTTGSQATMDERNRQIAEIGAS
                     LIKHW"
     primer_bind     9422..9441
                     /label=Amp-R
                     /note="Ampicillin resistance gene, reverse primer"
     promoter        complement(9660..9764)
                     /gene="bla"
                     /label=AmpR promoter
     primer_bind     9832..9850
                     /label=pBRforEco
                     /note="pBR322 vectors, upsteam of EcoRI site, forward
                     primer"
     primer_bind     complement(9888..9910)
                     /label=pGEX 3'
                     /note="pGEX vectors, reverse primer"
     primer_bind     10010..10029
                     /label=pRS-marker
                     /note="pRS vectors, use to sequence yeast selectable
                     marker"
     primer_bind     10243..10262
                     /label=pBRrevBam
                     /note="pBR322 vectors, tet region, downstream of BamHI,
                     reverse primer"
     promoter        10552..10570
                     /label=SP6 promoter
                     /note="promoter for bacteriophage SP6 RNA polymerase"
     primer_bind     10552..10569
                     /label=SP6
                     /note="SP6 promoter, forward primer"
     LTR             10595..10775
                     /label=5' LTR (truncated)
                     /note="truncated 5' long terminal repeat (LTR) from HIV-1"
     protein_bind    complement(10795..10828)
                     /label=loxP
                     /bound_moiety="Cre recombinase"
                     /note="Cre-mediated recombination occurs in the 8-bp core
                     sequence (GCATACAT)."
     promoter        complement(10863..11077)
                     /label=H1 promoter
                     /note="human H1 RNA promoter"
     primer_bind     complement(10923..10942)
                     /label=H1
                     /note="Human H1 promoter, forward primer"
     protein_bind    11106..263
                     /label=tetracycline response element
                     /bound_moiety="tetracycline repressor TetR"
                     /note="contains seven copies of the tetracycline operator
                     tetO"
ORIGIN
        1 actgataggg agtggtaaac tcgactttca cttttctcta tcactgatag ggagtggtaa
       61 actcgacttt cacttttctc tatcactgat agggagtggt aaactcgact ttcacttttc
      121 tctatcactg atagggagtg gtaaactcga ctttcacttt tctctatcac tgatagggag
      181 tggtaaactc gactttcact tttctctatc actgataggg agtggtaaac tcgactttca
      241 cttttctcta tcactgatag ggagtggtaa actcgagggg gatccactag catggtgaat
      301 tgatcccatc ttgtcttcgt tgggagtgaa ttagcccttc cagtcccccc ttttctttta
      361 aaaagtggct aagatctaca gctgccttgt aagtcattgg tcttaaaggt acctggccat
      421 acgtaccgat gcggggaggc ggcccaaagg gagatccgac tcgtctgagg gcgaaggcga
      481 agacgcggaa gaggccgcag agccggcagc aggccgcggg aaggaaggtc cgctggattg
      541 agggccgaag ggacgtagca gaaggacgtc ccgcgcagaa tccaggtggc aacacaggcg
      601 agcagccatg gaaaggacgt cagcttcccc gacaacacca cggaattgtc agtgcccaac
      661 agccgagccc ctgtccagca gcgggcaagg caggcggcga tgagttccgc cgtggcaata
      721 gggaggggga aagcgaaagt cccggaaagg agctgacagg tggtggcaat gccccaacca
      781 gtgggggttg cgtcagcaaa cacagtgcac accacgccac gttgcctgac aacgggccac
      841 aactcctcat aaagagacag caaccaggat ttatacaagg aggagaaaat gaaagccata
      901 cgggaagcaa tagcatgata caaaggcatt aaagcagcgt atccacatag cgtaaaagga
      961 gcaacatagt taagaatacc agtcaatctt tcacaaattt tgtaatccag aggttgatta
     1021 tcatatgact agtccccgaa gcttgagctc gactagctag ctagctacta gctagtcgag
     1081 atctgagtcc ggacttgtac agctcgtcca tgccgagagt gatcccggcg gcggtcacga
     1141 actccagcag gaccatgtga tcgcgcttct cgttggggtc tttgctcagg gcggactggg
     1201 tgctcaggta gtggttgtcg ggcagcagca cggggccgtc gccgatgggg gtgttctgct
     1261 ggtagtggtc ggcgagctgc acgctgccgt cctcgatgtt gtggcggatc ttgaagttca
     1321 ccttgatgcc gttcttctgc ttgtcggcca tgatatagac gttgtggctg ttgtagttgt
     1381 actccagctt gtgccccagg atgttgccgt cctccttgaa gtcgatgccc ttcagctcga
     1441 tgcggttcac cagggtgtcg ccctcgaact tcacctcggc gcgggtcttg tagttgccgt
     1501 cgtccttgaa gaagatggtg cgctcctgga cgtagccttc gggcatggcg gacttgaaga
     1561 agtcgtgctg cttcatgtgg tcggggtagc ggctgaagca ctgcacgccg taggtcaggg
     1621 tggtcacgag ggtgggccag ggcacgggca gcttgccggt ggtgcagatg aacttcaggg
     1681 tcagcttgcc gtaggtggca tcgccctcgc cctcgccgga cacgctgaac ttgtggccgt
     1741 ttacgtcgcc gtccagctcg accaggatgg gcaccacccc ggtgaacagc tcctcgccct
     1801 tgctcaccat ggtggcgacc ggtagcgcta ggacgcgcgc gtaagcttag gccttcgaag
     1861 atcccgtagt ttaaacctcg aggctagtct cgtgatcgat aaaattttga atttttgtaa
     1921 tttgtttttg taattcttta gtttgtatgt ctgttgctat tatgtctact attctttccc
     1981 ctgcactgta ccccccaatc cccccttttc ttttaaaagt taaccgatac cgtcgagatt
     2041 aattaaattt aaatgtcgaa attcctcacg acacctgaaa tggaagaaaa aaactttgaa
     2101 ccactgtctg aggcttgaga atgaaccaag atccaaactc aaaaagggca aattccaagg
     2161 agaattacat caagtgccaa gctggcctaa cttcagtctc cacccactca gtgtggggaa
     2221 actccatcgc ataaaacccc tccccccaac ctaaagacga cgtactccaa aagctcgaga
     2281 actaatcgag gtgcctggac ggcgcccggt actccgtgga gtcacatgaa gcgacggctg
     2341 aggacggaaa ggcccttttc ctttgtgtgg gtgactcacc cgcccgctct cccgagcgcc
     2401 gcgtcctcca ttttgagctc cctgcagcag ggccgggaag cggccatctt tccgctcacg
     2461 caactggtgc cgaccgggcc agccttgccg cccagggcgg ggcgatacac ggcggcgcga
     2521 ggccaggcac cagagcaggc cggccagctt gagactaccc ccgtccgatt ctcggtggcc
     2581 gcgctcgcag gccccgcctc gccgaacatg tgcgctggga cgcacgggcc ccgtcgccgc
     2641 ccgcggcccc aaaaaccgaa ataccagtgt gcagatcttg gcccgcattt acaagactat
     2701 cttgccagaa aaaaagcgtc gcagcaggtc atcaaaaatt ttaaatggct agagacttat
     2761 cgaaagcagc gagacaggcg cgaaggtgcc accagattcg cacgcggcgg ccccagcgcc
     2821 caggccaggc ctcaactcaa gcacgaggcg aaggggctcc ttaagcgcaa ggcctcgaac
     2881 tctcccaccc acttccaacc cgaagctcgg gatcaagaat cacgtactgc agccaggtgg
     2941 aagtaattca aggcacgcaa gggccataac ccgtaaagag gccaggcccg cgggaaccac
     3001 acacggcact tacctgtgtt ctggcggcaa acccgttgcg aaaaagaacg ttcacggcga
     3061 ctactgcact tatatacggt tctcccccac cctcgggaaa aaggcggagc cagtacacga
     3121 catcactttc ccagtttacc ccgcgccacc ttctctaggc accggttcaa ttgccgaccc
     3181 ctccccccaa cttctcgggg actgtgggcg atgtgcgctc tgcccactga cgggcaccgg
     3241 agccaattcc cactcctttc aagacctaga aggtccatta gctgcaaaga ttcctctctg
     3301 tttaaaactt tatccatctt tgcaaagctt atcgtcgaca tcgcgatggt cgaggctagt
     3361 ctcgtgatcg ataccgtcga gatccgttca ctaatcgaat ggatctgtct ctgtctctct
     3421 ctccaccttc ttcttctatt ccttcgggcc tgtcgggtcc cctcggggtt gggaggtggg
     3481 tctgaaacga taatggtgaa tatccctgcc taactctatt cactatagaa agtacagcaa
     3541 aaactattct taaacctacc aagcctccta ctatcattat gaataatttt atataccaca
     3601 gccaatttgt tatgttaaac caattccaca aacttgccca tttatctaat tccaataatt
     3661 cttgttcatt cttttcttgc tggttttgcg attcttcaat taaggagtgt attaagcttg
     3721 tgtaattgtt aatttctctg tcccactcca tccaggtcgt gtgattccaa atctgttcca
     3781 gagatttatt actccaacta gcattccaag gcacagcagt ggtgcaaatg agttttccag
     3841 agcaacccca aatccccagg agctgttgat cctttaggta tctttccaca gccaggattc
     3901 ttgcctggag ctgcttgatg ccccagactg tgagttgcaa cagatgctgt tgcgcctcaa
     3961 tagccctcag caaattgttc tgctgctgca ctataccaga caataattgt ctggcctgta
     4021 ccgtcagcgt cattgacgct gcgcccatag tgcttcctgc tgctcccaag aacccaagga
     4081 acaaagctcc tattcccact gctctttttt ctctctgcac cactcttctc tttgccttgg
     4141 tgggtgctac tcctaatggt tcaattttta ctactttata tttatataat tcacttctcc
     4201 aattgtccct catatctcct cctccaggtc tgaagatcag cggccgcttg ctgtgcggtg
     4261 gtcttacttt tgttttgctc ttcctctatc ttgtctaaag cttccttggt gtcttttatc
     4321 tctatccttt gatgcacaca atagagggtt gctactgtat tatataatga tctaagttct
     4381 tctgatcctg tctgaaggga tggttgtagc tgtcccagta tttgtctaca gccttctgat
     4441 gtttctaaca ggccaggatt aactgcgaat cgttctagct ccctgcttgc ccatactata
     4501 tgttttaatt tatatttttt ctttccccct ggccttaacc gaattttttc ccatcgcgat
     4561 ctaattctcc cccgcttaat actgacgctc tcgcacccat ctctctcctt ctagcctccg
     4621 ctagtcaaaa tttttggcgt actcaccagt cgccgcccct cgcctcttgc cgtgcgcgct
     4681 tcagcaagcc gagtcctgcg tcgagagagc tcctctggtt tccctttcgc tttcaagtcc
     4741 ctgttcgggc gccactgcta gagattttcc acactgacta aaagggtctg agggatctct
     4801 agttaccaga gtcacacaac agacgggcac acactacttg aagcactcaa ggcaagcttt
     4861 attgaggctt aagcagtggg ttccctagtt agccagagag ctcccaggct cagatctggt
     4921 ctaaccagag agacccagta caggcaaaaa gcagctgctt atatgcagga tctgagggct
     4981 cgccactccc cagtcccgcc caggccacgc ctccctggaa agtccccagc ggaaagtccc
     5041 ttgtagcaag ctcgatatca gcagttcttg aagtactccg gatgcagctc tcgggccacg
     5101 tgatgaaatg ctaggcggct gtcaaacctc cactctaaca cttctctctc cgggtcatcc
     5161 atcccatgca ggctcacagg gtgtaacaag ctggtgttct ctcctttatt ggcctcttct
     5221 accttatctg gctcaactgg tactagcttg tagcaccatc caaaggtcag tggatatctg
     5281 acccctggcc ctggtgtgta gttctgctaa tcagggaagt agccttgtgt gtggtagatc
     5341 cacagatcaa ggatatcttg tcttctttgg gagtgaatta gcccttccaa ctactaagtt
     5401 tgtagtacat atttaacaaa tacaatttct ttaaaatgaa aataattcag aggaatcaca
     5461 ggtttagagt aaatgaaacc acaggtaatt ggcagtggta atagggtatg gggtgggaag
     5521 tttgggatga ttttggttag cttgagttat ccagttgatc cagacatgat aagatacatt
     5581 gatgagtttg gacaaaccac aactagaatg cagtgaaaaa aatgctttat ttgtgaaatt
     5641 tgtgatgcta ttgctttatt tgtaaccatt ataagctgca ataaacaagt taacaacaac
     5701 aattgcattc attttatgtt tcaggttcag ggggaggtgt gggaggtttt ttaaagcaag
     5761 taaaacctct acaaatgtgg tatggctgat tatgatctct agtcaaggca ctatacatca
     5821 aatattcctt attaacccct ttacaaatta aaaagctaaa ggtacacaat ttttgagcat
     5881 agttattaat agcagacact ctatgcctgt gtggagtaag aaaaaacagt atgttatgat
     5941 tataactgtt atgcctactt ataaaggtta cagaatattt ttccataatt ttcttgtata
     6001 gcagtgcagc tttttccttt gtggtgtaaa tagcaaagca agcaagagtt ctattactaa
     6061 acacagcatg actcaaaaaa cttagcaatt ctgaaggaaa gtccttgggg tcttctacct
     6121 ttctcttctt ttttggagga gtagaatgtt gagagtcagc agtagcctca tcatcactag
     6181 atggcatttc ttctgagcaa aacaggtttt cctcattaaa ggcattccac cactgctccc
     6241 attcatcagt tccataggtt ggaatctaaa atacacaaac aattagaatc agtagtttaa
     6301 cacattatac acttaaaaat tttatattta ccttagagct ttaaatctct gtaggtagtt
     6361 tgtccaatta tgtcacacca cagaagtaag gttccttcac aaagatccgg ggcccactca
     6421 taaatccagt tgccgccacg gtagccaatc accgtatcgt ataaatcatc gtcggtacgt
     6481 tcggcatcgc tcatcacaat acgtgcctgg acgtcgagga tttcgcgtgg gtcaatgccg
     6541 cgccagatcc acatcagacg gttaatcatg cgataccagt gagggatggt tttaccatca
     6601 agggccgact gcacaggcgg ttgtgcgccg tgattaaagc ggcggactag cgtcgaggtt
     6661 tcaggatgtt taaagcgggg tttgaacagg gtttcgctca ggtttgcctg tgtcatggat
     6721 gcagcctcca gaatacttac tggaaactat tgtaacccgc ctgaagttaa aaagaacaac
     6781 gcccggcagt gccaggcgtt gaaaagatta gcgaccggag attggcggga cgaatacgac
     6841 gcccatatcc cacggctgtt caatccaggt atcttgcggg atatcaacaa catagtcatc
     6901 aaccagcgga cgaccagccg gttttgcgaa gatggtgaca aagtgcgctt ttggatacat
     6961 ttcacgaatc gcaaccgcag taccaccggt atccaccagg tcatcaataa cgatgaagcc
     7021 ttcgccatcg ccttctgcgc gtttcagcac tttaagctcg cgctggttgt cgtgatcgta
     7081 gctggaaata caaacggtat cgacatgacg aatacccagt tcacgcgcca gtaacgcacc
     7141 cggtacagac cgccacggct tacggcaata atgcctttcc attgttcaga aggcatcagt
     7201 cggcttgcga gtttacgtgc atggatctgc aacatgtccc aggtgacgat gtatttttcg
     7261 ctcatgtgaa gtgtcccagc ctgtttatct acggcttaaa aagtgttcga ggggaaaata
     7321 ggttgcgcga gattatagag atctggcgca ctaaaaacca gtatttcaca tgagtccgcg
     7381 tctttttacg cactgcctct ccctgacgcg ggataaagtg gtattctcaa acatatctcg
     7441 caagcctgtc ttgtgtccaa gctttttgca aaagcctagg cctccaaaaa agcctcctca
     7501 ctacttctgg aatagctcag aggccgaggc ggcctcggcc tctgcataaa taaaaaaaat
     7561 tagtcagcca tggggcggag aatgggcgga actgggcgga gttaggggcg ggatgggcgg
     7621 agttaggggc gggactatgg ttgctgacta attgagatgc atgctttgca tacttctgcc
     7681 tgctggggag cctggggact ttccacacct ggttgctgac taattgagat gcatgctttg
     7741 catacttctg cctgctgggg agcctgggga ctttccacac cctaactgac acacattcca
     7801 cagctgcatt aatgaatcgg ccaacgcgcg gggagaggcg gtttgcgtat tgggcgctct
     7861 tccgcttcct cgctcactga ctcgctgcgc tcggtcgttc ggctgcggcg agcggtatca
     7921 gctcactcaa aggcggtaat acggttatcc acagaatcag gggataacgc aggaaagaac
     7981 atgtgagcaa aaggccagca aaaggccagg aaccgtaaaa aggccgcgtt gctggcgttt
     8041 ttccataggc tccgcccccc tgacgagcat cacaaaaatc gacgctcaag tcagaggtgg
     8101 cgaaacccga caggactata aagataccag gcgtttcccc ctggaagctc cctcgtgcgc
     8161 tctcctgttc cgaccctgcc gcttaccgga tacctgtccg cctttctccc ttcgggaagc
     8221 gtggcgcttt ctcatagctc acgctgtagg tatctcagtt cggtgtaggt cgttcgctcc
     8281 aagctgggct gtgtgcacga accccccgtt cagcccgacc gctgcgcctt atccggtaac
     8341 tatcgtcttg agtccaaccc ggtaagacac gacttatcgc cactggcagc agccactggt
     8401 aacaggatta gcagagcgag gtatgtaggc ggtgctacag agttcttgaa gtggtggcct
     8461 aactacggct acactagaag aacagtattt ggtatctgcg ctctgctgaa gccagttacc
     8521 ttcggaaaaa gagttggtag ctcttgatcc ggcaaacaaa ccaccgctgg tagcggtggt
     8581 ttttttgttt gcaagcagca gattacgcgc agaaaaaaag gatctcaaga agatcctttg
     8641 atcttttcta cggggtctga cgctcagtgg aacgaaaact cacgttaagg gattttggtc
     8701 atgagattat caaaaaggat cttcacctag atccttttaa attaaaaatg aagttttaaa
     8761 tcaatctaaa gtatatatga gtaaacttgg tctgacagtt accaatgctt aatcagtgag
     8821 gcacctatct cagcgatctg tctatttcgt tcatccatag ttgcctgact ccccgtcgtg
     8881 tagataacta cgatacggga gggcttacca tctggcccca gtgctgcaat gataccgcga
     8941 gacccacgct caccggctcc agatttatca gcaataaacc agccagccgg aagggccgag
     9001 cgcagaagtg gtcctgcaac tttatccgcc tccatccagt ctattaattg ttgccgggaa
     9061 gctagagtaa gtagttcgcc agttaatagt ttgcgcaacg ttgttgccat tgctacaggc
     9121 atcgtggtgt cacgctcgtc gtttggtatg gcttcattca gctccggttc ccaacgatca
     9181 aggcgagtta catgatcccc catgttgtgc aaaaaagcgg ttagctcctt cggtcctccg
     9241 atcgttgtca gaagtaagtt ggccgcagtg ttatcactca tggttatggc agcactgcat
     9301 aattctctta ctgtcatgcc atccgtaaga tgcttttctg tgactggtga gtactcaacc
     9361 aagtcattct gagaatagtg tatgcggcga ccgagttgct cttgcccggc gtcaatacgg
     9421 gataataccg cgccacatag cagaacttta aaagtgctca tcattggaaa acgttcttcg
     9481 gggcgaaaac tctcaaggat cttaccgctg ttgagatcca gttcgatgta acccactcgt
     9541 gcacccaact gatcttcagc atcttttact ttcaccagcg tttctgggtg agcaaaaaca
     9601 ggaaggcaaa atgccgcaaa aaagggaata agggcgacac ggaaatgttg aatactcata
     9661 ctcttccttt ttcaatatta ttgaagcatt tatcagggtt attgtctcat gagcggatac
     9721 atatttgaat gtatttagaa aaataaacaa ataggggttc cgcgcacatt tccccgaaaa
     9781 gtgccacctg acgtctaaga aaccattatt atcatgacat taacctataa aaataggcgt
     9841 atcacgaggc cctttcgtct cgcgcgtttc ggtgatgacg gtgaaaacct ctgacacatg
     9901 cagctcccgg agacggtcac agcttgtctg taagcggatg ccgggagcag acaagcccgt
     9961 cagggcgcgt cagcgggtgt tggcgggtgt cggggctggc ttaactatgc ggcatcagag
    10021 cagattgtac tgagagtgca ccattcgacg ctctccctta tgcgactcct gcattaggaa
    10081 gcagcccagt agtaggttga ggccgttgag caccgccgcc gcaaggaatg gtgcatgcaa
    10141 ggagatggcg cccaacagtc ccccggccac ggggcctgcc accataccca cgccgaaaca
    10201 agcgctcatg agcccgaagt ggcgagcccg atcttcccca tcggtgatgt cggcgatata
    10261 ggcgccagca accgcacctg tggcgccggt gatgccggcc acgatgcgtc cggcgtagag
    10321 gatctggcta gcgatgaccc tgctgattgg ttcgctgacc atttccgggt gcgggacggc
    10381 gttaccagaa actcagaagg ttcgtccaac caaaccgact ctgacggcag tttacgagag
    10441 agatgatagg gtctgcttca gtaagccaga tgctacacaa ttaggcttgt acatattgtc
    10501 gttagaacgc ggctacaatt aatacataac cttatgtatc atacacatac gatttaggtg
    10561 acactataga atacacggaa ttaattctag atgctgctag agattttcca cactgactaa
    10621 aagggtctga gggatctcta gttaccagag tcacacaaca gacgggcaca cactacttga
    10681 agcactcaag gcaagcttta ttgaggctta agcagtgggt tccctagtta gccagagagc
    10741 tcccaggctc agatctggtc taaccagaga gacccagtac aagcaaaaag cagcataact
    10801 tcgtataatg tatgctatac gaagttattc ccatgcgacg gtatcgataa gcttggagac
    10861 gcgtggtctc atacagaact tataagattc ccaaatccaa agacatttca cgtttatggt
    10921 gatttcccag aacacatagc gacatgcaaa tattgcaggg cgccactccc ctgtccctca
    10981 cagccatctt cctgccaggg cgcacgcgcg ctgggtgttc ccgcctagtg acactgggcc
    11041 cgcgattcct tggagcgggt tgatgacgtc agcgttcgaa ttcctgcagc cccgactttc
    11101 acttttctct atc
//
