[The description below was written by a language model from this plasmid's Addgene catalogue record and the feature table of its GenBank file.]
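Description:
pLVTHM is an empty second-generation HIV-1-based lentiviral backbone, derived from pLVTH, for delivering short hairpin RNAs to mammalian cells while marking transduced cells with GFP. It is propagated in E. coli as a high-copy plasmid through a ColE1/pUC-type origin with ampicillin selection (AmpR), and recombination-reducing strains are recommended because of the repeated LTR sequences. The backbone also carries SV40 promoter/origin and SV40 poly(A) elements.

The annotated viral segment contains a full HIV-1 LTR, the Psi packaging signal, the Rev response element, a cPPT/CTS and WPRE, with a human EF-1-alpha promoter (including its intron) driving EGFP behind a Kozak sequence. Next to the truncated LTR lie a human H1 Pol III promoter, a loxP site and a tetracycline response element of seven tetO repeats. No hairpin is present. A three-base substitution relative to pLVTH creates a unique MluI site, so shRNA oligonucleotides can be cloned directly as MluI-ClaI fragments. Alternatively, a pre-made H1-shRNA cassette from pSUPER can replace the H1 promoter via EcoRI-ClaI. Two further ClaI sites near the EF-1-alpha promoter are blocked by Dam methylation in standard strains.

The tetO array allows knockdown to be made doxycycline-controllable when the vector is combined with a separate plasmid expressing the tTR-KRAB repressor. The loxP site accounts for the Cre/Lox classification, although the record does not spell out its intended use. Virus production requires separate packaging functions.

The deposited sequence is described as approximate and not fully verified. Its length differs slightly from the catalogued backbone size, and the map is drawn in reverse orientation, so the 5′/3′ LTR labels should be read with caution.
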