Addgene plasmid #12247: pLVTHM
Purpose: (Empty Backbone) 2nd gen lentivector expressing shRNA from H1 promoter and GFP. For direct cloning of shRNA or sub-cloning of an H1-shRNA cassette from pSUPER. Dox-controllable if used with tTRKRAB expressing plasmid
Depositing lab: Didier Trono. Depositing organization: Swiss Federal Institute of Technology (EPFL). Publication: Conditional suppression of cellular genes: lentivirus vector-mediated drug-inducible RNA interference. Wiznerowicz M, Trono D. J Virol. 2003 Aug . 77(16):8957-61. 10.1128/JVI.77.16.8957-8951.2003 PubMed 12885912.
Backbone
  Vector backbone: pLVTH
  Backbone size (bp): 11087
  Vector type: Mammalian Expression, Lentiviral, RNAi, Cre/Lox
Growth in bacteria
  Bacterial resistance: Ampicillin, 100 μg/mL
  Growth temperature: 37°C
  Growth strain: Stbl3
  Growth instructions: Use Stbl3 or HB101 to reduce chance of recombination. Grow at 37C
  Copy number: High Copy
Gene/Insert
  Gene/Insert name: None
  Cloning method: Restriction Enzyme
  Sequencing primers: 5′ See map
Terms and licenses: Academic/Nonprofit Terms; Industry Terms: Not Available to Industry
Depositor comments: pLVTHM allows for direct cloning of shRNAs into the lentiviral vectors and replaces the old pLVTH system from Trono lab. pLVTHM is similar to pLVTH, but contains a 3bp substitution that generates a unique MluI site for direct cloning of an shRNA into MluI-ClaI. Please note that there two additional Dam-methylase-sensitive ClaI sites in this vector that are blocked by Dam methylation (this does not appear in the depositor's full sequence) around the EF1a promoter. The plasmid needs to be grown in a dam(-) bacterial strain in order to use ClaI for cloning this region. Otherwise, dam(+) strains can be used for MluI-ClaI cloning shRNA. Note that ClaI has lower salt concentration requirements than MluI. One way to handle this is to digest with ClaI for 45 minutes, followed by addition of diluted MluI buffer and MluI, then incubation for 90 more minutes. Be sure not to use a large amount of vector (1.7 ug to 2.5 ug is known to work). Also, if your shRNA is already in pSUPER (or another plasmid under the control of the PolIII promoter) you may use the EcoRI-ClaI sites to replace the H1 promoter in pLVTHM with the H1-shRNA cassette from pSUPER (or another plasmid). The packaging plasmid for Trono lab lentiviral vectors is also available at Addgene http://www.addgene.org/rnaitools Please note that the full sequence for this plasmid is approximated and not fully verified. Please visit the Trono lab http://tronolab.epfl.ch for cloning strategies, protocols, publications, and more.
How to cite: pLVTHM was a gift from Didier Trono (Addgene plasmid # 12247 ; http://n2t.net/addgene:12247 ; RRID:Addgene_12247)
