>Addgene plasmid #12247 | pLVTHM | addgene partial sequence | sequence record 18779 | 12247 with H1 (5' tcgctatgtgttctgggaaa 3')
ATCTTATAAGTTCTGTATGAGACCACGCGTCTCCAAGCTTATCGATACCGTCGCATGGGAATAACTTCGT
ATAGCATACATTATACGAAGTTATGCTGCTTTTTGCTTGTACTGGGTCTCTCTGGTTAGACCAGATCTGA
GCCTGGGAGCTCTCTGGCTAACTAGGGAACCCACTGCTTAAGCCTCAATAAAGCTTGCCTTGAGTGCTTC
AAGTAGTGTGTGCCCGTCTGTTGTGTGACTCTGGTAACTAGAGATCCCTCAGACCCTTTTAGTCAGTGTG
GAAAATCTCTAGCAGCATCTAGAATTAATTCCGTGTATTCTATAGTGTCACCTAAATCGTATGTGTATGA
TACATAAGGTTATGTATTAATTGTAGCCGCGTTCTAACGACAATATGTACAAGCCTAATTGTGTAGCATC
TGGCTTACTGAAGCAGACCCTATCATCTCTCTCGTAAACTGCCGTCAGAGTCGGTTTGGTTGGACGAACC
TTCTGAGTTTCTGGTAACGCCGTCCCGCACCCGGAAATGGTCAGCGAACCAATCAGCAGGGTCATCGCTA
GCCAGATCCTCTACGCCGGACGCATCGTGGCCGGCATCACCGGCGCCACAGGTGCGGTTGCTGGCGCCTA
TATCGCCGACATCACCGATGGGGAAGATCGGGCTCGCCACTTCGGGCTCATGAGCGCTTGTTTCGGCGTG
GGTATGGTGGCAGGCCCCGTGGCCGGGGGACTGTTGGGCGCCATCTCCTTGCATGCACCATTCCTTGCGG
CGGCGGTGCTCAACGGCCTCAACCTACTACTGGGCTGCTTCCTAATGCAGGAGTCGCATA
