>Addgene plasmid #12247 | pLVTHM | addgene partial sequence | sequence record 71364 | Sp6 5'-ATTTAGGTGACACTATAG-3'
GATGCTGCTAGAGATTTTCCACACTGACTAAAAGGGTCTGAGGGATCTCTAGTTACCAGAGTCACACAAC
AGACGGGCACACACTACTTGAAGCACTCAAGGCAAGCTTTATTGAGGCTTAAGCAGTGGGTTCCCTAGTT
AGCCAGAGAGCTCCCAGGCTCAGATCTGGTCTAACCAGAGAGACCCAGTACAAGCAAAAAGCAGCATAAC
TTCGTATAATGTATGCTATACGAAGTTATTCCCATGCGACGGTATCGATAAGCTTGGAGACGCGTGGTCT
CATACAGAACTTATAAGATTCCCAAATCCAAAGACATTTCACGTTTATGGTGATTTCCCAGAACACATAG
CGACATGCAAATATTGCAGGGCGCCACTCCCCTGTCCCTCACAGCCATCTTCCTGCCAGGGCGCACGCGC
GCTGGGTGTTCCCGCCTAGTGACACTGGGCCCGCGATTCCTTGGAGCGGGTTGATGACGTCAGCGTTCGA
ATTCCTGCAGCCCCGACTTTCACTTTTCTCTATCACTGATAGGGAGTGGTAAACTCGACTTTCACTTTTC
TCTATCACTGATAGGGAGTGGTAAACTCGACTTTCACTTTTCTCTATCACTGATAGGGAGTGGTAAACTC
GACTTTCACTTTTCTCTATCACTGATAGGGAGTGGTAAACTCGACTTTCACTTTTCTCTATCACTGATAG
GGAGTGGTAAACTCGACTTTCACTTTTCTCTATCACTGATAGGGAGTGGTAAACTCGACTTTCACTTTTC
TCTATCACTGATAGGGAGTGGTAAACTCGAGGGGGATCCACTAGCATGGTGAATTGATCCCATCTTGTCT
TCGTTGGGAGTGAATTAGCCCTTCCAGTCCCCCCTTTTCTTTTAAAAAGTGGCTAAGATCTACAGCTGCC
TTGTAAGTCATTGGTCTTAAAGGTACCTGGCCATACGTACCGATGCGGGGAGGCGGCCCAAAGGGAGATC
CGACTCGTCTGAGGGCGAAGGCGAA
