>Addgene plasmid #12247 | pLVTHM | addgene partial sequence | sequence record 71365 | EF1a-F 5'-TCAAGCCTCAGACAGTGGTTC-3'
CATTTCAGGTGTCGTGAGGAATTTCGACATTTAAATTTAATTAATCTCGACGGTATCGGTTAACTTTTAA
AAGAAAAGGGGGGATTGGGGGGTACAGTGCAGGGGAAAGAATAGTAGACATAATAGCAACAGACATACAA
ACTAAAGAATTACAAAAACAAATTACAAAAATTCAAAATTTTATCGATCACGAGACTAGCCTCGAGGTTT
AAACTACGGGATCTTCGAAGGCCTAAGCTTACGCGCGCGTCCTAGCGCTACCGGTCGCCACCATGGTGAG
CAAGGGCGAGGAGCTGTTCACCGGGGTGGTGCCCATCCTGGTCGAGCTGGACGGCGACGTAAACGGCCAC
AAGTTCAGCGTGTCCGGCGAGGGCGAGGGCGATGCCACCTACGGCAAGCTGACCCTGAAGTTCATCTGCA
CCACCGGCAAGCTGCCCGTGCCCTGGCCCACCCTCGTGACCACCCTGACCTACGGCGTGCAGTGCTTCAG
CCGCTACCCCGACCACATGAAGCAGCACGACTTCTTCAAGTCCGCCATGCCCGAAGGCTACGTCCAGGAG
CGCACCATCTTCTTCAAGGACGACGGCAACTACAAGACCCGCGCCGAGGTGAAGTTCGAGGGCGACACCC
TGGTGAACCGCATCGAGCTGAAGGGCATCGACTTCAAGGAGGACGGCAACATCCTGGGGCACAAGCTGGA
GTACAACTACAACAGCCACAACGTCTATATCATGGCCGACAAGCAGAAGAACGGCATCAAGGTGAACTTC
AAGATCCGCCACAACATCGAGGACGGCAGCGTGCAGCTCGCCGACCACTACCAGCAGAACACCCCCATCG
GCGACGGCCCCGTGCTGCTGCCCGACAACCACTACCTGAGCACCCAGTCCGCCCTGAGCAAAGACCCCAA
CGAGAAGCGCGATCACATGGTCCTGCTGGAGTTCGTGACCGCCGCCGGGATCACTCTCGGCATGGACGAG
CTGTACAAGTCCGGACTCAGATCTCGACTAGCTAGTAGCTAGCTAGCTAGTCGAGCTCAAGCTTCGGGGA
CTAGTCATATGATAATCAACCTCTGGATTA
